Addgene plasmid #173365: RVD-GG10
Purpose: One-step assembly of custom RVD arrays to construct DdCBE, TALE, etc.
Depositing lab: Bin Shen. Depositing organization: Nanjing Medical University. Publication: Precision modeling of mitochondrial diseases in zebrafish via DdCBE-mediated mtDNA base editing. Guo J, Zhang X, Chen X, Sun H, Dai Y, Wang J, Qian X, Tan L, Lou X, Shen B. Cell Discov. 2021 Sep 3;7(1):78. doi: 10.1038/s41421-021-00307-9. PubMed 34480028.
Backbone
  Vector backbone: TetR T vector
  Vector type: Unspecified
Growth in bacteria
  Bacterial resistance: Tetracycline, 10 μg/mL
  Growth temperature: 37°C
  Growth strain: DH5alpha
  Copy number: High Copy
Gene/Insert
  Gene/Insert name: NN-NN dimer RVD at Position10
  Species: Synthetic
  Mutation: no
  Cloning method: Restriction Enzyme; 5′ cloning site Unknown (unknown if destroyed)
Terms and licenses: Academic/Nonprofit Terms; Industry Terms: Not Available to Industry
Depositor comments: RVD is inserted into TA site of TetR T vector
How to cite: RVD-GG10 was a gift from Bin Shen (Addgene plasmid # 173365 ; http://n2t.net/addgene:173365 ; RRID:Addgene_173365)
