[The description below was written by a language model from this plasmid's Addgene catalogue record and pLannotate feature annotations shown in this document.]
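Description:
RVD-GG10 is a small (about 2.6 kb) bacterial module plasmid from a library used for one-step assembly of custom repeat-variable diresidue (RVD) arrays, the DNA-recognition domains of TALE proteins and of TALE-based tools such as the mitochondrial base editor DdCBE. The backbone is recorded as a "TetR T vector", a TA-cloning plasmid; the vector type is otherwise unspecified. It is maintained in E. coli at high copy through a ColE1/pUC-type origin and selected with tetracycline, resistance being supplied by the tetracycline efflux protein gene (TcR) driven by its native tet promoter. The feature table also picks up a short kanamycin-resistance fragment and a short RSF origin fragment. These are partial remnants and are unlikely to be functional. A T7 promoter is also present on the reverse strand.

The payload is a synthetic dimer of two TALE repeats, both carrying the NN RVD, designated for position 10 of an array. NN repeats are generally used to recognise guanine, which fits the "GG" in the plasmid name. According to the depositor, the dimer was inserted at the TA site of the vector. The automated annotation does not label the insert itself, though the unannotated stretch between the T7 promoter and the origin is a plausible location. The flanking cloning sites are recorded as unknown, and the record does not state which enzymes or overhangs govern assembly.

The plasmid is not an expression construct. It serves as a position-specific building block that is combined with other dimer modules from the same set to build a full-length RVD array targeting a chosen DNA sequence. The associated work applied such arrays to DdCBE-mediated mitochondrial DNA base editing for modelling mitochondrial diseases in zebrafish.
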