Features (pLannotate 1.2.2; 6 found; start..end, strand, type, name):
      1..29      +  promoter       tet promoter: E. coli promoter for tetracycline efflux protein gene
     77..1267    +  CDS            TcR: tetracycline efflux protein; tet; confers resistance to tetracycline
   1365..1439    +  CDS            KanR (fragment): aminoglycoside phosphotransferase; aphA-3; confers resistance to kanamycin
   1442..1460    -  promoter       T7 promoter: promoter for bacteriophage T7 RNA polymerase
   1886..2474    +  rep_origin     ori: high-copy-number ColE1/pMB1/pBR322/pUC origin of replication
   2546..2585    -  rep_origin     RSF ori (fragment): Plasmids containing the RSF 1030 origin of replication can be propagated in E. coli cells that contain additional plasmids with compatible origins.
>Addgene plasmid #173365 | RVD-GG10 | addgene full sequence | sequence record 367177 | Addgene NGS Result
TTGACAGCTTATCATCGATTAGCTTTAATGCGGTAGTTTATCACAGTTAAATTGCTAACGCAGTCAGGCA
CCGTGTATGAAATCTAACAATGCGCTCATCGTCATCCTCGGCACCGTCACCCTGGATGCTGTAGGCATAG
GCTTGGTTATGCCGGTACTGCCGGGCCTCTTGCGGGATATCGTCCATTCCGACAGCATCGCCAGTCACTA
TGGCGTGCTGCTAGCGCTATATGCGTTGATGCAATTTCTATGCGCACCCGTTCTCGGAGCACTGTCCGAC
CGCTTTGGCCGCCGCCCAGTCCTGCTCGCTTCGCTACTTGGAGCCACTATCGACTACGCGATCATGGCGA
CCACACCCGTCCTGTGGATTCTCTACGCCGGACGCATCGTGGCCGGCATCACCGGCGCCACAGGTGCGGT
TGCTGGCGCCTATATCGCCGACATCACCGATGGGGAAGATCGGGCTCGCCACTTCGGGCTCATGAGCGCT
TGTTTCGGCGTGGGTATGGTGGCAGGCCCCGTGGCCGGGGGACTGTTGGGCGCCATCTCCTTACATGCAC
CATTCCTTGCGGCGGCGGTGCTCAACGGCCTCAACCTACTACTGGGCTGCTTCCTAATGCAGGAGTCGCA
TAAGGGAGAGCGCCGACCCATGCCCTTGAGAGCCTTCAACCCAGTCAGCTCCTTCCGGTGGGCGCGGGGC
ATGACTATCGTCGCCGCACTTATGACTGTCTTCTTTATCATGCAACTCGTAGGACAGGTGCCGGCAGCGC
TCTGGGTCATTTTCGGCGAGGACCGCTTTCGCTGGAGCGCGACGATGATCGGCCTGTCGCTTGCGGTATT
CGGAATCTTGCACGCCCTCGCTCAAGCCTTCGTCACTGGTCCCGCCACCAAACGTTTCGGCGAGAAGCAG
GCCATTATCGCCGGCATGGCGGCCGACGCGCTGGGCTACGTCTTGCTGGCGTTCGCGACGCGAGGCTGGA
TGGCCTTCCCCATTATGATTCTTCTCGCTTCCGGCGGCATCGGGATGCCCGCGTTGCAGGCCATGCTGTC
CAGGCAGGTAGATGACGACCATCAGGGACAGCTTCAAGGATCGCTCGCGGCTCTTACCAGCCTAACTTCG
ATCATTGGACCGCTGATCGTCACGGCGATTTATGCCGCCTCGGCGAGCACATGGAACGGGTTGGCATGGA
TTGTAGGCGCCGCCCTATACCTTGTCTGCCTCCCCGCGTTGCGTCGCGGTGCATGGAGCCGGGCCACCTC
GACCTGAATGGAAGCCGGCGGCACCTCGCTAACGGATTCACCACTCCAAGAATTGGAGCCAATCAATTCT
TGCGGAGAACTGTGAATGCGCAAACCAACCCTTGATCGGGGAAGAACAGTATGTCGAGCTATTTTTTGAC
TTACTGGGGATCAAGCCTGATTGGGAGAAAATAAAATATCCCCTATAGTGAGTCGTATTACATGGTCATA
GCTGTTTCCTGGCAGCTCTGGCCCGTGTCTCAAAATCTCTGATGTTACATTGCACAAGATAAAAATATAT
CATCATGCCTCCTCTAGACCAAAGCTGGTCTCGCTCTAACAATGGTGGCAAACAGGCTCTTGAAACCGTA
CAGCGCCTACTGCCAGTTCTCTGTCAAGCCCACGGTCTGACTCCGGAGCAAGTTGTAGCGATTGCTAGTA
ACAATGGTGGCAAACAGGCTCTTGAAACCGTACAGCGCCTACTGCCAGTTCTCTGTCAAGCCCACGGTCT
GACTCCGGAGCAAGTTGTAGCGATTGCGTCATGAGACCATATCTGGTCGAGCCACCCATGACCAAAATCC
CTTAACGTGAGTTACGCGTCGTTCCACTGAGCGTCAGACCCCGTAGAAAAGATCAAAGGATCTTCTTGAG
ATCCTTTTTTTCTGCGCGTAATCTGCTGCTTGCAAACAAAAAAACCACCGCTACCAGCGGTGGTTTGTTT
GCCGGATCAAGAGCTACCAACTCTTTTTCCGAAGGTAACTGGCTTCAGCAGAGCGCAGATACCAAATACT
GTTCTTCTAGTGTAGCCGTAGTTAGGCCACCACTTCAAGAACTCTGTAGCACCGCCTACATACCTCGCTC
TGCTAATCCTGTTACCAGTGGCTGCTGCCAGTGGCGATAAGTCGTGTCTTACCGGGTTGGACTCAAGACG
ATAGTTACCGGATAAGGCGCAGCGGTCGGGCTGAACGGGGGGTTCGTGCACACAGCCCAGCTTGGAGCGA
ACGACCTACACCGAACTGAGATACCTACAGCGTGAGCTATGAGAAAGCGCCACGCTTCCCGAAGGGAGAA
AGGCGGACAGGTATCCGGTAAGCGGCAGGGTCGGAACAGGAGAGCGCACGAGGGAGCTTCCAGGGGGAAA
CGCCTGGTATCTTTATAGTCCTGTCGGGTTTCGCCACCTCTGACTTGAGCGTCGATTTTTGTGATGCTCG
TCAGGGGGGCGGAGCCTATGGAAAAACGCCAGCAACGCGGCCTTTTTACGGTTCCTGGCCTTTTGCTGGC
CTTTTGCTCACATGTTCTTTCCTGCGTTATCCACAGAATCAGGGGATAACGCAGGAAAGAACATGAATTA
ATTCTCATGT
