>Addgene plasmid #173365 | RVD-GG10 | depositor partial sequence | sequence record 336320 | RVD flanked by two Bsa I sites
GGTCTCGCTCTAACAATGGTGGCAAACAGGCTCTTGAAACCGTACAGCGCCTACTGCCAGTTCTCTGTCA
AGCCCACGGTCTGACTCCGGAGCAAGTTGTAGCGATTGCTAGTAACAATGGTGGCAAACAGGCTCTTGAA
ACCGTACAGCGCCTACTGCCAGTTCTCTGTCAAGCCCACGGTCTGACTCCGGAGCAAGTTGTAGCGATTG
CGTCATGAGACC
